>Addgene plasmid #87194 | p_3xFLAG-Rpp25 | addgene full sequence | sequence record 173911 | Addgene NGS Result
TCATTAGTTCATAGCCCATATATGGAGTTCCGCGTTACATAACTTACGGTAAATGGCCCGCCTGGCTGAC
CGCCCAACGACCCCCGCCCATTGACGTCAATAATGACGTATGTTCCCATAGTAACGCCAATAGGGACTTT
CCATTGACGTCAATGGGTGGAGTATTTACGGTAAACTGCCCACTTGGCAGTACATCAAGTGTATCATATG
CCAAGTACGCCCCCTATTGACGTCAATGACGGTAAATGGCCCGCCTGGCATTATGCCCAGTACATGACCT
TATGGGACTTTCCTACTTGGCAGTACATCTACGTATTAGTCATCGCTATTACCATGGTGATGCGGTTTTG
GCAGTACATCAATGGGCGTGGATAGCGGTTTGACTCACGGGGATTTCCAAGTCTCCACCCCATTGACGTC
AATGGGAGTTTGTTTTGGCACCAAAATCAACGGGACTTTCCAAAATGTCGTAACAACTCCGCCCCATTGA
CGCAAATGGGCGGTAGGCGTGTACGGTGGGAGGTCTATATAAGCAGAGCTGGTTTAGTGAACCGTCAGAT
CCGCTAGCCCACCATGGACTACAAAGACCATGACGGTGATTATAAAGATCATGATATCGATTACAAGGAT
GACGATGACAAGATGGAGAACTTCCGTAAGGTGCGCTCCGAAGAGGCGCCAGCGGGGTGCGGGGCCGAGG
GAGGCGGCCCGGGCTCCGGCCCCTTCGCAGACCTGGCGCCGGGCGCGGTGCACATGCGGGTCAAGGAAGG
CAGCAAGATCCGGAACCTGATGGCCTTCGCCACCGCCAGCATGGCGCAGCCAGCCACGCGCGCCATCGTC
TTCAGCGGCTGCGGCCGGGCCACCACCAAAACCGTCACGTGCGCCGAGATCCTCAAGCGCCGCCTGGCGG
GCCTGCACCAGGTCACGCGGCTGCGCTACCGGAGCGTACGCGAGGTGTGGCAGAGCCTCCCGCCTGGGCC
CACGCAGGGTCAGACGCCTGGCGAGCCGGCCGCTAGTCTCAGCGTACTTAAGAACGTGCCCGGCCTCGCC
ATCCTACTTTCCAAGGACGCGCTGGATCCGCGACAGCCCGGCTACCAGCCCCCGAATCCCCATCCTGGTC
CCTCGTCCCCGCCAGCCGCGCCAGCGTCCAAGAGGAGCCTAGGGGAACCCGCAGCTGGAGAAGGCTCCGC
GAAGCGATCGCAACCCGAGCCAGGGGTTGCGGACGAGGATCAGACGGCCTAACTCGAGCAATTCGTCGAG
GGACCTAATAACTTCGTATAGCATACATTATACGAAGTTATACATGTTTAAGGGTTCCGGTTCCACTAGG
TACAATTCGATATCAAGCTTATCGATAATCAACCTCTGGATTACAAAATTTGTGAAAGATTGACTGGTAT
TCTTAACTATGTTGCTCCTTTTACGCTATGTGGATACGCTGCTTTAATGCCTTTGTATCATGCTATTGCT
TCCCGTATGGCTTTCATTTTCTCCTCCTTGTATAAATCCTGGTTGCTGTCTCTTTATGAGGAGTTGTGGC
CCGTTGTCAGGCAACGTGGCGTGGTGTGCACTGTGTTTGCTGACGCAACCCCCACTGGTTGGGGCATTGC
CACCACCTGTCAGCTCCTTTCCGGGACTTTCGCTTTCCCCCTCCCTATTGCCACGGCGGAACTCATCGCC
GCCTGCCTTGCCCGCTGCTGGACAGGGGCTCGGCTGTTGGGCACTGACAATTCCGTGGTGTTGTCGGGGA
AATCATCGTCCTTTCCTTGGCTGCTCGCCTGTGTTGCCACCTGGATTCTGCGCGGGACGTCCTTCTGCTA
CGTCCCTTCGGCCCTCAATCCAGCGGACCTTCCTTCCCGCGGCCTGCTGCCGGCTCTGCGGCCTCTTCCG
CGTCTTCGCCTTCGCCCTCAGACGAGTCGGATCTCCCTTTGGGCCGCCTCCCCGCATCGATACCGTCGAC
CTCGATCGAGACCTAGAAAAACATGGAGCAATCACAAGTAGCAATACAGCAGCTACCAATGCTGATTGTG
CCTGGCTAGAAGCACAAGAGGAGGAGGAGGTGGGTTTTCCAGTCACACCTCAGGTACCTTTAAGACCAAT
GACTTACAAGGCAGCTGTAGATCTTAGCCACTTTTTAAAAGAAAAGGGGGGACTGGAAGGGCTAATTCAC
TCCCAACGAAGACAAGATATCCTTGATCTGTGGATCTACCACACACAAGGCTACTTCCCTGATTGGCAGA
ACTACACACCAGGGCCAGGGATCAGATATCCACTGACCTTTGGATGGTGCTACAAGCTAGTACCAGTTGA
GCAAGAGAAGGTAGAAGAAGCCAATGAAGGAGAGAACACCCGCTTGTTACACCCTGTGAGCCTGCATGGG
ATGGATGACCCGGAGAGAGAAGTATTAGAGTGGAGGTTTGACAGCCGCCTAGCATTTCATCACATGGCCC
GAGAGCTGCATCCGGACTGTACTGGGTCTCTCTGGTTAGACCAGATCTGAGCCTGGGAGCTCTCTGGCTA
ACTAGGGAACCCACTGCTTAAGCCTCAATAAAGCTTGCCTTGAGTGCTTCAAGTAGTGTGTGCCCGTCTG
TTGTGTGACTCTGGTAACTAGAGATCCCTCAGACCCTTTTAGTCAGTGTGGAAAATCTCTAGCAGCATGT
GAGCAAAAGGCCAGCAAAAGGCCAGGAACCGTAAAAAGGCCGCGTTGCTGGCGTTTTTCCATAGGCTCCG
CCCCCCTGACGAGCATCACAAAAATCGACGCTCAAGTCAGAGGTGGCGAAACCCGACAGGACTATAAAGA
TACCAGGCGTTTCCCCCTGGAAGCTCCCTCGTGCGCTCTCCTGTTCCGACCCTGCCGCTTACCGGATACC
TGTCCGCCTTTCTCCCTTCGGGAAGCGTGGCGCTTTCTCATAGCTCACGCTGTAGGTATCTCAGTTCGGT
GTAGGTCGTTCGCTCCAAGCTGGGCTGTGTGCACGAACCCCCCGTTCAGCCCGACCGCTGCGCCTTATCC
GGTAACTATCGTCTTGAGTCCAACCCGGTAAGACACGACTTATCGCCACTGGCAGCAGCCACTGGTAACA
GGATTAGCAGAGCGAGGTATGTAGGCGGTGCTACAGAGTTCTTGAAGTGGTGGCCTAACTACGGCTACAC
TAGAAGAACAGTATTTGGTATCTGCGCTCTGCTGAAGCCAGTTACCTTCGGAAAAAGAGTTGGTAGCTCT
TGATCCGGCAAACAAACCACCGCTGGTAGCGGTGGTTTTTTTGTTTGCAAGCAGCAGATTACGCGCAGAA
AAAAAGGATCTCAAGAAGATCCTTTGATCTTTTCTACGGGGTCTGACGCTCAGTGGAACGAAAACTCACG
TTAAGGGATTTTGGTCATGAGATTATCAAAAAGGATCTTCACCTAGATCCTTTTAAATTAAAAATGAAGT
TTTAAATCAATCTAAAGTATATATGAGTAAACTTGGTCTGACAGTTACCAATGCTTAATCAGTGAGGCAC
CTATCTCAGCGATCTGTCTATTTCGTTCATCCATAGTTGCCTGACTCCCCGTCGTGTAGATAACTACGAT
ACGGGAGGGCTTACCATCTGGCCCCAGTGCTGCAATGATACCGCGAGACCCACGCTCACCGGCTCCAGAT
TTATCAGCAATAAACCAGCCAGCCGGAAGGGCCGAGCGCAGAAGTGGTCCTGCAACTTTATCCGCCTCCA
TCCAGTCTATTAATTGTTGCCGGGAAGCTAGAGTAAGTAGTTCGCCAGTTAATAGTTTGCGCAACGTTGT
TGCCATTGCTACAGGCATCGTGGTGTCACGCTCGTCGTTTGGTATGGCTTCATTCAGCTCCGGTTCCCAA
CGATCAAGGCGAGTTACATGATCCCCCATGTTGTGCAAAAAAGCGGTTAGCTCCTTCGGTCCTCCGATCG
TTGTCAGAAGTAAGTTGGCCGCAGTGTTATCACTCATGGTTATGGCAGCACTGCATAATTCTCTTACTGT
CATGCCATCCGTAAGATGCTTTTCTGTGACTGGTGAGTACTCAACCAAGTCATTCTGAGAATAGTGTATG
CGGCGACCGAGTTGCTCTTGCCCGGCGTCAATACGGGATAATACCGCGCCACATAGCAGAACTTTAAAAG
TGCTCATCATTGGAAAACGTTCTTCGGGGCGAAAACTCTCAAGGATCTTACCGCTGTTGAGATCCAGTTC
GATGTAACCCACTCGTGCACCCAACTGATCTTCAGCATCTTTTACTTTCACCAGCGTTTCTGGGTGAGCA
AAAACAGGAAGGCAAAATGCCGCAAAAAAGGGAATAAGGGCGACACGGAAATGTTGAATACTCATACTCT
TCCTTTTTCAATATTATTGAAGCATTTATCAGGGTTATTGTCTCATGAGCGGATACATATTTGAATGTAT
TTAGAAAAATAAACAAATAGGGGTTCCGCGCACATTTCCCCGAAAAGTGCCACCTGACGTCGACGGATCG
GGAGATCTCCCGATCCCCTATGGTGCACTCTCAGTACAATCTGCTCTGATGCCGCATAGTTAAGCCAGTA
TCTGCTCCCTGCTTGTGTGTTGGAGGTCGCTGAGTAGTGCGCGAGCAAAATTTAAGCTACAACAAGGCAA
GGCTTGACCGACAATTGCATGAAGAATCTGCTTAGGGTTAGGCGTTTTGCGCTGCTTCGCGATGTACGGG
CCAGATATACGCGTTGACATTGATTATTGACTAGTTATTAATAGTAATCAATTACGGGGTCATTAGTTCA
TAGCCCATATATGGAGTTCCGCGTTACATAACTTACGGTAAATGGCCCGCCTGGCTGACCGCCCAACGAC
CCCCGCCCATTGACGTCAATAATGACGTATGTTCCCATAGTAACGCCAATAGGGACTTTCCATTGACGTC
AATGGGTGGAGTATTTACGGTAAACTGCCCACTTGGCAGTACATCAAGTGTATCATATGCCAAGTACGCC
CCCTATTGACGTCAATGACGGTAAATGGCCCGCCTGGCATTATGCCCAGTACATGACCTTATGGGACTTT
CCTACTTGGCAGTACATCTACGTATTAGTCATCGCTATTACCATGGTGATGCGGTTTTGGCAGTACATCA
ATGGGCGTGGATAGCGGTTTGACTCACGGGGATTTCCAAGTCTCCACCCCATTGACGTCAATGGGAGTTT
GTTTTGGCACCAAAATCAACGGGACTTTCCAAAATGTCGTAACAACTCCGCCCCATTGACGCAAATGGGC
GGTAGGCGTGTACGGTGGGAGGTCTATATAAGCAGCGCGTTTTGCCTGTACTGGGTCTCTCTGGTTAGAC
CAGATCTGAGCCTGGGAGCTCTCTGGCTAACTAGGGAACCCACTGCTTAAGCCTCAATAAAGCTTGCCTT
GAGTGCTTCAAGTAGTGTGTGCCCGTCTGTTGTGTGACTCTGGTAACTAGAGATCCCTCAGACCCTTTTA
GTCAGTGTGGAAAATCTCTAGCAGTGGCGCCCGAACAGGGACTTGAAAGCGAAAGGGAAACCAGAGGAGC
TCTCTCGACGCAGGACTCGGCTTGCTGAAGCGCGCACGGCAAGAGGCGAGGGGCGGCGACTGGTGAGTAC
GCCAAAAATTTTGACTAGCGGAGGCTAGAAGGAGAGAGATGGGTGCGAGAGCGTCAGTATTAAGCGGGGG
AGAATTAGATCGCGATGGGAAAAAATTCGGTTAAGGCCAGGGGGAAAGAAAAAATATAAATTAAAACATA
TAGTATGGGCAAGCAGGGAGCTAGAACGATTCGCAGTTAATCCTGGCCTGTTAGAAACATCAGAAGGCTG
TAGACAAATACTGGGACAGCTACAACCATCCCTTCAGACAGGATCAGAAGAACTTAGATCATTATATAAT
ACAGTAGCAACCCTCTATTGTGTGCATCAAAGGATAGAGATAAAAGACACCAAGGAAGCTTTAGACAAGA
TAGAGGAAGAGCAAAACAAAAGTAAGACCACCGCACAGCAAGCGGCCGGCCGCTGATCTTCAGACCTGGA
GGAGGAGATATGAGGGACAATTGGAGAAGTGAATTATATAAATATAAAGTAGTAAAAATTGAACCATTAG
GAGTAGCACCCACCAAGGCAAAGAGAAGAGTGGTGCAGAGAGAAAAAAGAGCAGTGGGAATAGGAGCTTT
GTTCCTTGGGTTCTTGGGAGCAGCAGGAAGCACTATGGGCGCAGCGTCAATGACGCTGACGGTACAGGCC
AGACAATTATTGTCTGGTATAGTGCAGCAGCAGAACAATTTGCTGAGGGCTATTGAGGCGCAACAGCATC
TGTTGCAACTCACAGTCTGGGGCATCAAGCAGCTCCAGGCAAGAATCCTGGCTGTGGAAAGATACCTAAA
GGATCAACAGCTCCTGGGGATTTGGGGTTGCTCTGGAAAACTCATTTGCACCACTGCTGTGCCTTGGAAT
GCTAGTTGGAGTAATAAATCTCTGGAACAGATTTGGAATCACACGACCTGGATGGAGTGGGACAGAGAAA
TTAACAATTACACAAGCTTAATACACTCCTTAATTGAAGAATCGCAAAACCAGCAAGAAAAGAATGAACA
AGAATTATTGGAATTAGATAAATGGGCAAGTTTGTGGAATTGGTTTAACATAACAAATTGGCTGTGGTAT
ATAAAATTATTCATAATGATAGTAGGAGGCTTGGTAGGTTTAAGAATAGTTTTTGCTGTACTTTCTATAG
TGAATAGAGTTAGGCAGGGATATTCACCATTATCGTTTCAGACCCACCTCCCAACCCCGAGGGGACCCGA
CAGGCCCGAAGGAATAGAAGAAGAAGGTGGAGAGAGAGACAGAGACAGATCCATTCGATTAGTGAACGGA
TCGGCACTGCGTGCGCCAATTCTGCAGACAAATGGCAGTATTCATCCACAATTTTAAAAGAAAAGGGGGG
ATTGGGGGGTACAGTGCAGGGGAAAGAATAGTAGACATAATAGCAACAGACATACAAACTAAAGAATTAC
AAAAACAAATTACAAAAATTCAAAATTTTCGGGTTTATTACAGGGACAGCAGAGATCCAGTTTGGTTAGT
ACCGGGCCGCGTGGATAACCGTATTACCGCCATGCATTAGTTATTAATAGTAATCAATTACGGGG
Features (pLannotate 1.2.2; 23 found; start..end, strand, type, name):
     33..336     +  enhancer       CMV enhancer: human cytomegalovirus immediate early enhancer
    337..540     +  promoter       CMV promoter: human cytomegalovirus (CMV) immediate early promoter
    577..642     +  CDS            3xFLAG: three tandem FLAG® epitope tags, followed by an enterokinase cleavage site
    643..1239    +  CDS            RPP25: RPP25_HUMAN - Experimental evidence at protein level: Swiss-Prot protein existence level 1. Component of ribonuclease P, a ribonucleoprotein complex that generates mature tRNA molecules by cleaving their 5'-ends (PubMed:12003489, PubMed:16723659, PubMed:30454648). Also a component of the MRP ribonuclease complex, which cleaves pre-rRNA sequences (PubMed:28115465). From Homo sapiens (Human).
   1268..1301    +  protein_bind   loxP: Cre-mediated recombination occurs in the 8-bp core sequence (GCATACAT). Cre recombinase
   1334..1357    +  misc_feature   MCS (fragment): pBluescript multiple cloning site
   1357..1945    +  misc_feature   WPRE: woodchuck hepatitis virus posttranscriptional regulatory element
   1946..1965    +  misc_feature   MCS (fragment): pBluescript multiple cloning site
   1967..2467    +  CDS            nef (fragment): NEF_HV1LA - Experimental evidence at protein level: Swiss-Prot protein existence level 1. Extracellular Nef protein targets CD4(+) T-lymphocytes for apoptosis by interacting with CXCR4 surface receptors. From Human immunodeficiency virus type 1 group M subtype B (isolate Lai) (HIV-1).
   2474..2654    +  LTR            5' LTR (truncated): truncated 5' long terminal repeat (LTR) from HIV-1
   2716..3304    -  rep_origin     ori: high-copy-number ColE1/pMB1/pBR322/pUC origin of replication
   3475..4335    -  CDS            AmpR: β-lactamase; bla; confers resistance to ampicillin, carbenicillin, and related antibiotics
   4336..4440    -  promoter       AmpR promoter: bla
   4499..4551    -  misc_feature   bom (fragment): basis of mobility region from pBR322
   4706..5085    +  enhancer       CMV enhancer: human cytomegalovirus immediate early enhancer
   5086..5285    +  promoter       CMV promoter: human cytomegalovirus (CMV) immediate early promoter
   5303..5483    +  LTR            5' LTR (truncated): truncated 5' long terminal repeat (LTR) from HIV-1
   5530..5655    +  misc_feature   HIV-1 Ψ: packaging signal of human immunodeficiency virus type 1
   5639..5977    +  CDS            HIV-1 gag (fragment): gag protein from human immunodeficiency virus 1; gag
   6152..6385    +  misc_feature   RRE: The Rev response element (RRE) of HIV-1 allows for Rev-dependent mRNA export from the nucleus to the cytoplasm.
   6762..6862    +  CDS            Rev (fragment): human immunodeficiency virus 1 (HIV-1) Rev protein; rev; enhances nuclear export of unspliced and incompletely spliced viral mRNAs
   6912..7029    +  misc_feature   cPPT/CTS: central polypurine tract and central termination sequence of HIV-1
   7108..7135    +  enhancer       CMV enhancer (fragment): human cytomegalovirus immediate early enhancer
