[The description below was written by a language model from this plasmid's Addgene catalogue record and pLannotate feature annotations shown in this document.]
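Description:
p_3xFLAG-Rpp25 is a mammalian expression plasmid for ectopic production of human RPP25 carrying an N-terminal 3xFLAG epitope tag. RPP25 is a protein subunit shared by the RNase P and RNase MRP ribonucleoprotein complexes, which process tRNA 5' ends and pre-rRNA respectively. The roughly 686 bp tagged insert sits between NheI and XhoI sites, immediately downstream of a human cytomegalovirus immediate-early enhancer/promoter. It is followed by a single loxP site and a WPRE, which generally increases transcript stability and expression. The plasmid is maintained in E. coli through a high-copy ColE1/pUC-type origin and is selected with ampicillin via the β-lactamase gene.

The catalogue lists the backbone as pU6 and the vector type simply as mammalian expression, but the feature table of the 7,135 nt sequence shows the architecture of an HIV-1-derived lentiviral transfer vector. A second CMV enhancer/promoter drives a truncated 5' LTR, followed by the Ψ packaging signal with a gag fragment, the Rev response element and the cPPT/CTS, all upstream of the expression cassette. Downstream of the WPRE are a nef fragment and another truncated LTR element, which serves as the 3' LTR. No U6 promoter is annotated, and no mammalian selection marker or fluorescent reporter appears in the table.

These elements suggest the cassette could in principle be packaged into lentiviral particles, but the record only describes CMV-driven ectopic expression. The 3xFLAG tag allows detection or immunopurification of the protein, and the associated study concerns the role of RNase MRP in human pre-ribosomal RNA processing.
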