Addgene plasmid #87194: p_3xFLAG-Rpp25
Purpose: Expression of ectopic 3xFLAG-Rpp25 construct from CMV promoter
Depositing lab: Thomas Cech. Depositing organization: University of Colorado, Boulder. Publication: Targeted CRISPR disruption reveals a role for RNase MRP RNA in human preribosomal RNA processing. Goldfarb KC, Cech TR. Genes Dev. 2017 Jan 1;31(1):59-71. doi: 10.1101/gad.286963.116. Epub 2017 Jan 23. PubMed 28115465.
Backbone
  Vector backbone: pU6
  Vector type: Mammalian Expression
Growth in bacteria
  Bacterial resistance: Ampicillin, 100 μg/mL
  Growth temperature: 37°C
  Growth strain: DH5alpha
  Copy number: High Copy
Gene/Insert
  Gene/Insert name: 3xFLAG-Rpp25
  Species: H. sapiens (human)
  Insert size (bp): 686
  Entrez Gene: RPP25
  Promoter: CMV
  Tag / fusion protein: 3xFLAG (N terminal on insert)
  Cloning method: Restriction Enzyme; 5′ cloning site NheI (not destroyed); 3′ cloning site XhoI (not destroyed)
  Sequencing primers: 5′ ataaccgtattaccgccatgcat; 3′ gataatcaacctctggattacaa
Terms and licenses: Academic/Nonprofit Terms; Industry Terms: Not Available to Industry
How to cite: p_3xFLAG-Rpp25 was a gift from Thomas Cech (Addgene plasmid # 87194 ; http://n2t.net/addgene:87194 ; RRID:Addgene_87194)
