>Addgene plasmid #87194 | p_3xFLAG-Rpp25 | depositor partial sequence | sequence record 170169 | 3xFLAG
ATGGACTACAAAGACCATGACGGTGATTATAAAGATCATGATATCGATTACAAGGATGACGATGACAAG
