>Addgene plasmid #87194 | p_3xFLAG-Rpp25 | depositor partial sequence | sequence record 170170 | Rpp25
ATGGAGAACTTCCGTAAGGTGCGCTCCGAAGAGGCGCCAGCGGGGTGCGGGGCCGAGGGAGGCGGCCCGG
GCTCCGGCCCCTTCGCAGACCTGGCGCCGGGCGCGGTGCACATGCGGGTCAAGGAAGGCAGCAAGATCCG
GAACCTGATGGCCTTCGCCACCGCCAGCATGGCGCAGCCAGCCACGCGCGCCATCGTCTTCAGCGGCTGC
GGCCGGGCCACCACCAAAACCGTCACGTGCGCCGAGATCCTCAAGCGCCGCCTGGCGGGCCTGCACCAGG
TCACGCGGCTGCGCTACCGGAGCGTACGCGAGGTGTGGCAGAGCCTCCCGCCTGGGCCCACGCAGGGTCA
GACGCCTGGCGAGCCGGCCGCTAGTCTCAGCGTACTTAAGAACGTGCCCGGCCTCGCCATCCTACTTTCC
AAGGACGCGCTGGATCCGCGACAGCCCGGCTACCAGCCCCCGAATCCCCATCCTGGTCCCTCGTCCCCGC
CAGCCGCGCCAGCGTCCAAGAGGAGCCTAGGGGAACCCGCAGCTGGAGAAGGCTCCGCGAAGCGATCGCA
ACCCGAGCCAGGGGTTGCGGACGAGGATCAGACGGCCT
